>Addgene plasmid #228467 | v5 ABE-eVLP | addgene full sequence | sequence record 451030 | Addgene NGS Result
ATGGGCCAGACTGTTACCACTCCCTTAAGTTTGACCTTAGGTCACTGGAAAGATGTCGAGCGGATCGCTC
ACAACCAGTCGGTAGATGTCAAGAAGAGACGTTGGGTTACCTTCTGCTCTGCAGAATGGCCAACCTTTAA
CGTCGGATGGCCGCGAGACGGCACCTTTAACCGAGACCTCATCACCCAGGTTAAGATCAAGGTCTTTTCA
CCTGGCCCGCATGGACACCCAGACCAGGTCCCCTACATCGTGACCTGGGAAGCCTTGGCTTTTGACCCCC
CTCCCTGGGTCAAGCCCTTTGTACACCCTAAGCCTCCGCCTCCTCTTCCTCCATCCGCCCCGTCTCTCCC
CCTTGAACCTCCTCGTTCGACCCCGCCTCGATCCTCCCTTTATCCAGCCCTCACTCCTTCTCTAGGCGCC
AAACCTAAACCTCAAGTTCTTTCTGACAGTGGGGGGCCGCTCATCGACCTACTTACAGAAGACCCCCCGC
CTTATAGGGACCCAAGACCACCCCCTTCCGACAGGGACGGAAATGGTGGAGAAGCGACCCCTGCGGGAGA
GGCACCGGACCCCTCCCCAATGGCATCTCGCCTACGTGGGAGACGGGAGCCCCCTGTGGCCGACTCCACT
ACCTCGCAGGCATTCCCCCTCCGCGCAGGAGGAAACGGACAGCTTCAATACTGGCCGTTCTCCTCTTCTG
ACCTTTACAACTGGAAAAATAATAACCCTTCTTTTTCTGAAGATCCAGGTAAACTGACAGCTCTGATCGA
GTCTGTCCTCATCACCCATCAGCCCACCTGGGACGACTGTCAGCAGCTGTTGGGGACTCTGCTGACCGGA
GAAGAAAAACAACGGGTGCTCTTAGAGGCTAGAAAGGCGGTGCGGGGCGATGATGGGCGCCCCACTCAAC
TGCCCAATGAAGTCGATGCCGCTTTTCCCCTCGAGCGCCCAGACTGGGATTACACCACCCAGGCAGGTAG
GAACCACCTAGTCCACTATCGCCAGTTGCTCCTAGCGGGTCTCCAAAACGCGGGCAGAAGCCCCACCAAT
TTGGCCAAGGTAAAAGGAATAACACAAGGGCCCAATGAGTCTCCCTCGGCCTTCCTAGAGAGACTTAAGG
AAGCCTATCGCAGGTACACTCCTTATGACCCTGAGGACCCAGGGCAAGAAACTAATGTGTCTATGTCTTT
CATTTGGCAGTCTGCCCCAGACATTGGGAGAAAGTTAGAGAGGTTAGAAGATTTAAAAAACAAGACGCTT
GGAGATTTGGTTAGAGAGGCAGAAAAGATCTTTAATAAACGAGAAACCCCGGAAGAAAGAGAGGAACGTA
TCAGGAGAGAAACAGAGGAAAAAGAAGAACGCCGTAGGACAGAGGATGAGCAGAAAGAGAAAGAAAGAGA
TCGTAGGAGACATAGAGAGATGAGCAAGCTATTGGCCACTGTCGTTAGTGGACAGAAACAGGATAGACAG
GGAGGAGAACGAAGGAGGTCCCAACTCGATCGCGACCAGTGTGCCTACGTGAAAGAAAAGGGGCACTGGG
CTAAAGATTGTCCCAAGAAACCACGAGGACCTCGGGGACCAAGACCCCAGACCTCCCTCCTGACCCTAGA
TGACTCTGGCGGCTCACTTCAACTGCCTCCACTTGAAAGACTGACACTGGGATCATTACAATTACCTCCT
TTAGAACGATTAACACTCGGTTCACTACAGCTTCCGCCTCTTGAGAGATTGACATTAACGTCCACGCTGC
TAATGGAGAACTCGTCTGGAGATTACAAAGACGATGACGATAAGAAACGGACAGCCGACGGAAGCGAGTT
CGAGTCACCAAAGAAGAAGCGGAAAGTCTCTGAGGTGGAGTTTTCCCACGAGTACTGGATGAGACATGCC
CTGACCCTGGCCAAGAGGGCACGGGATGAGAGGGAGGTGCCTGTGGGAGCCGTGCTGGTGCTGAACAATA
GAGTGATCGGCGAGGGCTGGAACAGAGCCATCGGCCTGCACGACCCAACAGCCCATGCCGAAATTATGGC
CCTGAGACAGGGCGGCCTGGTCATGCAGAACTACAGACTGATTGACGCCACCCTGTACGTGACATTCGAG
CCTTGCGTGATGTGCGCCGGCGCCATGATCCACTCTAGGATCGGCCGCGTGGTGTTTGGCGTGAGGAACT
CAAAAAGAGGCGCCGCAGGCTCCCTGATGAACGTGCTGAACTACCCCGGCATGAATCACCGCGTCGAAAT
TACCGAGGGAATCCTGGCAGATGAATGTGCCGCCCTGCTGTGCGATTTCTATCGGATGCCTAGACAGGTG
TTCAATGCTCAGAAGAAGGCCCAGAGCTCCATCAACTCCGGAGGATCTAGCGGAGGCTCCTCTGGCTCTG
AGACACCTGGCACAAGCGAGAGCGCAACACCTGAAAGCAGCGGGGGCAGCAGCGGGGGGTCAGACAAGAA
GTACAGCATCGGCCTGGCCATCGGCACCAACTCTGTGGGCTGGGCCGTGATCACCGACGAGTACAAGGTG
CCCAGCAAGAAATTCAAGGTGCTGGGCAACACCGACCGGCACAGCATCAAGAAGAACCTGATCGGAGCCC
TGCTGTTCGACAGCGGCGAAACAGCCGAGGCCACCCGGCTGAAGAGAACCGCCAGAAGAAGATACACCAG
ACGGAAGAACCGGATCTGCTATCTGCAAGAGATCTTCAGCAACGAGATGGCCAAGGTGGACGACAGCTTC
TTCCACAGACTGGAAGAGTCCTTCCTGGTGGAAGAGGATAAGAAGCACGAGCGGCACCCCATCTTCGGCA
ACATCGTGGACGAGGTGGCCTACCACGAGAAGTACCCCACCATCTACCACCTGAGAAAGAAACTGGTGGA
CAGCACCGACAAGGCCGACCTGCGGCTGATCTATCTGGCCCTGGCCCACATGATCAAGTTCCGGGGCCAC
TTCCTGATCGAGGGCGACCTGAACCCCGACAACAGCGACGTGGACAAGCTGTTCATCCAGCTGGTGCAGA
CCTACAACCAGCTGTTCGAGGAAAACCCCATCAACGCCAGCGGCGTGGACGCCAAGGCCATCCTGTCTGC
CAGACTGAGCAAGAGCAGACGGCTGGAAAATCTGATCGCCCAGCTGCCCGGCGAGAAGAAGAATGGCCTG
TTCGGAAACCTGATTGCCCTGAGCCTGGGCCTGACCCCCAACTTCAAGAGCAACTTCGACCTGGCCGAGG
ATGCCAAACTGCAGCTGAGCAAGGACACCTACGACGACGACCTGGACAACCTGCTGGCCCAGATCGGCGA
CCAGTACGCCGACCTGTTTCTGGCCGCCAAGAACCTGTCCGACGCCATCCTGCTGAGCGACATCCTGAGA
GTGAACACCGAGATCACCAAGGCCCCCCTGAGCGCCTCTATGATCAAGAGATACGACGAGCACCACCAGG
ACCTGACCCTGCTGAAAGCTCTCGTGCGGCAGCAGCTGCCTGAGAAGTACAAAGAGATTTTCTTCGACCA
GAGCAAGAACGGCTACGCCGGCTACATTGACGGCGGAGCCAGCCAGGAAGAGTTCTACAAGTTCATCAAG
CCCATCCTGGAAAAGATGGACGGCACCGAGGAACTGCTCGTGAAGCTGAACAGAGAGGACCTGCTGCGGA
AGCAGCGGACCTTCGACAACGGCAGCATCCCCCACCAGATCCACCTGGGAGAGCTGCACGCCATTCTGCG
GCGGCAGGAAGATTTTTACCCATTCCTGAAGGACAACCGGGAAAAGATCGAGAAGATCCTGACCTTCCGC
ATCCCCTACTACGTGGGCCCTCTGGCCAGGGGAAACAGCAGATTCGCCTGGATGACCAGAAAGAGCGAGG
AAACCATCACCCCCTGGAACTTCGAGGAAGTGGTGGACAAGGGCGCTTCCGCCCAGAGCTTCATCGAGCG
GATGACCAACTTCGATAAGAACCTGCCCAACGAGAAGGTGCTGCCCAAGCACAGCCTGCTGTACGAGTAC
TTCACCGTGTATAACGAGCTGACCAAAGTGAAATACGTGACCGAGGGAATGAGAAAGCCCGCCTTCCTGA
GCGGCGAGCAGAAAAAGGCCATCGTGGACCTGCTGTTCAAGACCAACCGGAAAGTGACCGTGAAGCAGCT
GAAAGAGGACTACTTCAAGAAAATCGAGTGCTTCGACTCCGTGGAAATCTCCGGCGTGGAAGATCGGTTC
AACGCCTCCCTGGGCACATACCACGATCTGCTGAAAATTATCAAGGACAAGGACTTCCTGGACAATGAGG
AAAACGAGGACATTCTGGAAGATATCGTGCTGACCCTGACACTGTTTGAGGACAGAGAGATGATCGAGGA
ACGGCTGAAAACCTATGCCCACCTGTTCGACGACAAAGTGATGAAGCAGCTGAAGCGGCGGAGATACACC
GGCTGGGGCAGGCTGAGCCGGAAGCTGATCAACGGCATCCGGGACAAGCAGTCCGGCAAGACAATCCTGG
ATTTCCTGAAGTCCGACGGCTTCGCCAACAGAAACTTCATGCAGCTGATCCACGACGACAGCCTGACCTT
TAAAGAGGACATCCAGAAAGCCCAGGTGTCCGGCCAGGGCGATAGCCTGCACGAGCACATTGCCAATCTG
GCCGGCAGCCCCGCCATTAAGAAGGGCATCCTGCAGACAGTGAAGGTGGTGGACGAGCTCGTGAAAGTGA
TGGGCCGGCACAAGCCCGAGAACATCGTGATCGAAATGGCCAGAGAGAACCAGACCACCCAGAAGGGACA
GAAGAACAGCCGCGAGAGAATGAAGCGGATCGAAGAGGGCATCAAAGAGCTGGGCAGCCAGATCCTGAAA
GAACACCCCGTGGAAAACACCCAGCTGCAGAACGAGAAGCTGTACCTGTACTACCTGCAGAATGGGCGGG
ATATGTACGTGGACCAGGAACTGGACATCAACCGGCTGTCCGACTACGATGTGGACCATATCGTGCCTCA
GAGCTTTCTGAAGGACGACTCCATCGACAACAAGGTGCTGACCAGAAGCGACAAGAACCGGGGCAAGAGC
GACAACGTGCCCTCCGAAGAGGTCGTGAAGAAGATGAAGAACTACTGGCGGCAGCTGCTGAACGCCAAGC
TGATTACCCAGAGAAAGTTCGACAATCTGACCAAGGCCGAGAGAGGCGGCCTGAGCGAACTGGATAAGGC
CGGCTTCATCAAGAGACAGCTGGTGGAAACCCGGCAGATCACAAAGCACGTGGCACAGATCCTGGACTCC
CGGATGAACACTAAGTACGACGAGAATGACAAGCTGATCCGGGAAGTGAAAGTGATCACCCTGAAGTCCA
AGCTGGTGTCCGATTTCCGGAAGGATTTCCAGTTTTACAAAGTGCGCGAGATCAACAACTACCACCACGC
CCACGACGCCTACCTGAACGCCGTCGTGGGAACCGCCCTGATCAAAAAGTACCCTAAGCTGGAAAGCGAG
TTTGTGTACGGCGACTACAAGGTGTACGACGTGCGGAAGATGATCGCCAAGAGCGAGCAGGAAATCGGCA
AGGCTACCGCCAAGTACTTCTTCTACAGCAACATCATGAACTTTTTCAAGACCGAGATTACCCTGGCCAA
CGGCGAGATCCGGAAGCGGCCTCTGATCGAGACAAACGGCGAAACCGGGGAGATCGTGTGGGATAAGGGC
CGGGATTTTGCCACCGTGCGGAAAGTGCTGAGCATGCCCCAAGTGAATATCGTGAAAAAGACCGAGGTGC
AGACAGGCGGCTTCAGCAAAGAGTCTATCCTGCCCAAGAGGAACAGCGATAAGCTGATCGCCAGAAAGAA
GGACTGGGACCCTAAGAAGTACGGCGGCTTCGACAGCCCCACCGTGGCCTATTCTGTGCTGGTGGTGGCC
AAAGTGGAAAAGGGCAAGTCCAAGAAACTGAAGAGTGTGAAAGAGCTGCTGGGGATCACCATCATGGAAA
GAAGCAGCTTCGAGAAGAATCCCATCGACTTTCTGGAAGCCAAGGGCTACAAAGAAGTGAAAAAGGACCT
GATCATCAAGCTGCCTAAGTACTCCCTGTTCGAGCTGGAAAACGGCCGGAAGAGAATGCTGGCCTCTGCC
GGCGAACTGCAGAAGGGAAACGAACTGGCCCTGCCCTCCAAATATGTGAACTTCCTGTACCTGGCCAGCC
ACTATGAGAAGCTGAAGGGCTCCCCCGAGGATAATGAGCAGAAACAGCTGTTTGTGGAACAGCACAAGCA
CTACCTGGACGAGATCATCGAGCAGATCAGCGAGTTCTCCAAGAGAGTGATCCTGGCCGACGCTAATCTG
GACAAAGTGCTGTCCGCCTACAACAAGCACCGGGATAAGCCCATCAGAGAGCAGGCCGAGAATATCATCC
ACCTGTTTACCCTGACCAATCTGGGAGCCCCTGCCGCCTTCAAGTACTTTGACACCACCATCGACCGGAA
GAGGTACACCAGCACCAAAGAGGTGCTGGACGCCACCCTGATCCACCAGAGCATCACCGGCCTGTACGAG
ACACGGATCGACCTGTCTCAGCTGGGAGGTGACTCTGGCGGCTCAAAAAGAACCGCCGACGGCAGCGAAT
TCGAGCCCAAGAAGAAGAGGAAAGTCTGAGATCTTTTTCCCTCTGCCAAAAATTATGGGGACATCATGAA
GCCCCTTGAGCATCTGACTTCTGGCTAATAAAGGAAATTTATTTTCATTGCAATAGTGTGTTGGAATTTT
TTGTGTCTCTCACTCGGAAGGACATATGGGAGGGCAAATCATTTAAAACATCAGAATGAGTATTTGGTTT
AGAGTTTGGCAACATATGCCCATATGCTGGCTGCCATGAACAAAGGTTGGCTATAAAGAGGTCATCAGTA
TATGAAACAGCCCCCTGCTGTCCATTCCTTATTCCATAGAAAAGCCTTGACTTGAGGTTAGATTTTTTTT
ATATTTTGTTTTGTGTTATTTTTTTCTTTAACATCCCTAAAATTTTCCTTACATGTTTTACTAGCCAGAT
TTTTCCTCCTCTCCTGACTACTCCCAGTCATAGCTGTCCCTCTTCTCTTATGGAGATCCCTCGACGGATC
GGCCGCAATTCGTAACCATGTCATAGCTGTTTCCTGTGTGAAATTGTTATCCGCTCACAATTCCACACAA
CATACGAGCCGGAAGCATAAAGTGTAAAGCCTGGGGTGCCTAATGAGTGAGCTAACTCACATTAATTGCG
TTGCGCTCACTGCCCGCTTTCCAGTCGGGAAACCTGTCGTGCCAGCTGCATTAATGAATCGGCCAACGCG
CGGGGAGAGGCGGTTTGCGTATTGGGCGCTCTTCCGCTTCCTCGCTCACTGACTCGCTGCGCTCGGTCGT
TCGGCTGCGGCGAGCGGTATCAGCTCACTCAAAGGCGGTAATACGGTTATCCACAGAATCAGGGGATAAC
GCAGGAAAGAACATGTGAGCAAAAGGCCAGCAAAAGGCCAGGAACCGTAAAAAGGCCGCGTTGCTGGCGT
TTTTCCATAGGCTCCGCCCCCCTGACGAGCATCACAAAAATCGACGCTCAAGTCAGAGGTGGCGAAACCC
GACAGGACTATAAAGATACCAGGCGTTTCCCCCTGGAAGCTCCCTCGTGCGCTCTCCTGTTCCGACCCTG
CCGCTTACCGGATACCTGTCCGCCTTTCTCCCTTCGGGAAGCGTGGCGCTTTCTCATAGCTCACGCTGTA
GGTATCTCAGTTCGGTGTAGGTCGTTCGCTCCAAGCTGGGCTGTGTGCACGAACCCCCCGTTCAGCCCGA
CCGCTGCGCCTTATCCGGTAACTATCGTCTTGAGTCCAACCCGGTAAGACACGACTTATCGCCACTGGCA
GCAGCCACTGGTAACAGGATTAGCAGAGCGAGGTATGTAGGCGGTGCTACAGAGTTCTTGAAGTGGTGGC
CTAACTACGGCTACACTAGAAGAACAGTATTTGGTATCTGCGCTCTGCTGAAGCCAGTTACCTTCGGAAA
AAGAGTTGGTAGCTCTTGATCCGGCAAACAAACCACCGCTGGTAGCGGTGGTTTTTTTGTTTGCAAGCAG
CAGATTACGCGCAGAAAAAAAGGATCTCAAGAAGATCCTTTGATCTTTTCTACGGGGTCTGACGCTCAGT
GGAACGAAAACTCACGTTAAGGGATTTTGGTCATGAGATTATCAAAAAGGATCTTCACCTAGATCCTTTT
AAATTAAAAATGAAGTTTTAAATCAATCTAAAGTATATATGAGTAAACTTGGTCTGACAGTTACCAATGC
TTAATCAGTGAGGCACCTATCTCAGCGATCTGTCTATTTCGTTCATCCATAGTTGCCTGACTCCCCGTCG
TGTAGATAACTACGATACGGGAGGGCTTACCATCTGGCCCCAGTGCTGCAATGATACCGCGAGACCCACG
CTCACCGGCTCCAGATTTATCAGCAATAAACCAGCCAGCCGGAAGGGCCGAGCGCAGAAGTGGTCCTGCA
ACTTTATCCGCCTCCATCCAGTCTATTAATTGTTGCCGGGAAGCTAGAGTAAGTAGTTCGCCAGTTAATA
GTTTGCGCAACGTTGTTGCCATTGCTACAGGCATCGTGGTGTCACGCTCGTCGTTTGGTATGGCTTCATT
CAGCTCCGGTTCCCAACGATCAAGGCGAGTTACATGATCCCCCATGTTGTGCAAAAAAGCGGTTAGCTCC
TTCGGTCCTCCGATCGTTGTCAGAAGTAAGTTGGCCGCAGTGTTATCACTCATGGTTATGGCAGCACTGC
ATAATTCTCTTACTGTCATGCCATCCGTAAGATGCTTTTCTGTGACTGGTGAGTACTCAACCAAGTCATT
CTGAGAATAGTGTATGCGGCGACCGAGTTGCTCTTGCCCGGCGTCAATACGGGATAATACCGCGCCACAT
AGCAGAACTTTAAAAGTGCTCATCATTGGAAAACGTTCTTCGGGGCGAAAACTCTCAAGGATCTTACCGC
TGTTGAGATCCAGTTCGATGTAACCCACTCGTGCACCCAACTGATCTTCAGCATCTTTTACTTTCACCAG
CGTTTCTGGGTGAGCAAAAACAGGAAGGCAAAATGCCGCAAAAAAGGGAATAAGGGCGACACGGAAATGT
TGAATACTCATACTCTTCCTTTTTCAATATTATTGAAGCATTTATCAGGGTTATTGTCTCATGAGCGGAT
ACATATTTGAATGTATTTAGAAAAATAAACAAATAGGGGTTCCGCGCACATTTCCCCGAAAAGTGCCACC
TAAATTGTAAGCGTTAATATTTTGTTAAAATTCGCGTTAAATTTTTGTTAAATCAGCTCATTTTTTAACC
AATAGGCCGAAATCGGCAAAATCCCTTATAAATCAAAAGAATAGACCGAGATAGGGT
[37 nt withheld, positions 9368-9404]
AAAGAACGTGGACTCCAACGTCAAAGG
[49 nt withheld, positions 9432-9480]
T
[91 nt withheld, positions 9482-9572]
G
[124 nt withheld, positions 9574-9697]
CCCATTCGCCATTCAGGCTGCGCAACTGTTGGGAAGGGCGATCGGTGCGGGCCTCTTCGCTATTACGCCA
GCTGGCGAAAGGGGGATGTGCTGCAAGGCGATTAAGTTGGGTAACGCCAGGGTTTTCCCAGTCACGACGT
TGTAAAACGACGGCCAGTGAGCGCGCGTAATACGACTCACTATAGGGCGAATTGGAGCTCCACCGCGGTG
GCGGCCGCTCTAGAGAGCTTGGCCCATTGCATACGTTGTATCCATATCATAATATGTACATTTATATTGG
CTCATGTCCAACATTACCGCCATGTTGACATTGATTATTGACTAGTTATTAATAGTAATCAATTACGGGG
TCATTAGTTCATAGCCCATATATGGAGTTCCGCGTTACATAACTTACGGTAAATGGCCCGCCTGGCTGAC
CGCCCAACGACCCCCGCCCATTGACGTCAATAATGACGTATGTTCCCATAGTAACGCCAATAGGGACTTT
CCATTGACGTCAATGGGTGGAGTATTTACGGTAAACTGCCCACTTGGCAGTACATCAAGTGTATCATATG
CCAAGTACGCCCCCTATTGACGTCAATGACGGTAAATGGCCCGCCTGGCATTATGCCCAGTACATGACCT
TATGGGACTTTCCTACTTGGCAGTACATCTACGTATTAGTCATCGCTATTACCATGGTGATGCGGTTTTG
GCAGTACATCAATGGGCGTGGATAGCGGTTTGACTCACGGGGATTTCCAAGTCTCCACCCCATTGACGTC
AATGGGAGTTTGTTTTGGCACCAAAATCAACGGGACTTTCCAAAATGTCGTAACAACTCCGCCCCATTGA
CGCAAATGGGCGGTAGGCGTGTACGGTGGGAGGTCTATATAAGCAGAGCTCGTTTAGTGAACCGTCAGAT
CGCCTGGAGACGCCATCCACGCTGTTTTGACCTCCATAGAAGACACCGGGACCGATCCAGCCTCCGGTCG
ACCGATCCTGAGAACTTCAGGGTGAGTTTGGGGACCCTTGATTGTTCTTTCTTTTTCGCTATTGTAAAAT
TCATGTTATATGGAGGGGGCAAAGTTTTCAGGGTGTTGTTTAGAATGGGAAGATGTCCCTTGTATCACCA
TGGACCCTCATGATAATTTTGTTTCTTTCACTTTCTACTCTGTTGACAACCATTGTCTCCTCTTATTTTC
TTTTCATTTTCTGTAACTTTTTCGTTAAACTTTAGCTTGCATTTGTAACGAATTTTTAAATTCACTTTTG
TTTATTTGTCAGATTGTAAGTACTTTCTCTAATCACTTTTTTTTCAAGGCAATCAGGGTATATTATATTG
TACTTCAGCACAGTTTTAGAGAACAATTGTTATAATTAAATGATAAGGTAGAATATTTCTGCATATAAAT
TCTGGCTGGCGTGGAAATATTCTTATTGGTAGAAACAACTACACCCTGGTCATCATCCTGCCTTTCTCTT
TATGGTTACAATGATATACACTGTTTGAGATGAGGATAAAATACTCTGAGTCCAAACCGGGCCCCTCTGC
TAACCATGTTCATGCCTTCTTCTCTTTCCTACAGCTCCTGGGCAACGTGCTGGTTGTTGTGCTGTCTCAT
CATTTTGGCAAAGAATTCCTCGAGGGCCGGATCCGAATTCCTGTATTTGTCTGAAAAC
Features (pLannotate 1.2.2; 19 found; start..end, strand, type, name):
      4..420     +  CDS            gag (truncated): truncated Moloney murine leukemia virus (MMLV) gag gene lacking the start codon
   1849..2340    +  CDS            tadA: TADA_ECOLI - Also known as yfhC. Experimental evidence at protein level: Swiss-Prot protein existence level 1. Catalyzes the deamination of adenosine to inosine at the wobble position 34 of tRNA(Arg2). Essential for cell viability. From Escherichia coli (strain K12).
   2443..4044    +  CDS            dCas9(N): N-terminal portion of catalytically inactive Streptococcus pyogenes dCas9 carrying the D10A mutation (Zetsche et al., 2015)
   4045..6539    +  CDS            Cas9(C) (fragment): C-terminal portion of Streptococcus pyogenes Cas9 (Zetsche et al., 2015)
   6677..6732    +  polyA_signal   β-globin poly(A) signal: rabbit β-globin polyadenylation signal (Gil and Proudfoot, 1987)
   7112..7134    -  protein_bind   lac operator (fragment): The lac repressor binds to the lac operator to inhibit transcription in E. coli. This inhibition can be relieved by adding lactose or isopropyl-β-D-thiogalactopyranoside (IPTG). lac repressor encoded by lacI
   7138..7168    -  promoter       lac promoter: promoter for the E. coli lac operon
   7183..7204    -  protein_bind   CAP binding site: CAP binding activates transcription in the presence of cAMP. E. coli catabolite activator protein
   7217..7309    -  CDS            lacI (fragment): lac repressor; lacI; The lac repressor binds to the lac operator to inhibit transcription in E. coli. This inhibition can be relieved by adding lactose or isopropyl-β-D-thiogalactopyranoside (IPTG).
   7492..8080    -  rep_origin     ori: high-copy-number ColE1/pMB1/pBR322/pUC origin of replication
   8251..9111    -  CDS            AmpR: β-lactamase; bla; confers resistance to ampicillin, carbenicillin, and related antibiotics
   9112..9216    -  promoter       AmpR promoter: bla
   9269..9697    -  rep_origin     f1 ori (sequence partly withheld): f1 bacteriophage origin of replication; arrow indicates direction of (+) strand synthesis
   9702..9857    -  CDS            lacZα (fragment): LacZα fragment of β-galactosidase; lacZ fragment
   9865..9883    +  promoter       T7 promoter: promoter for bacteriophage T7 RNA polymerase
   9892..9921    +  misc_feature   MCS (fragment): pBluescript multiple cloning site
  10004..10383   +  enhancer       CMV enhancer: human cytomegalovirus immediate early enhancer
  10384..10587   +  promoter       CMV promoter: human cytomegalovirus (CMV) immediate early promoter
  10699..11271   +  intron         β-globin intron: intron from rabbit β-globin gene
