[The description below was written by a language model from this plasmid's Addgene catalogue record and pLannotate feature annotations shown in this document.]
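Description:
v5 ABE-eVLP is an 11,365 bp mammalian expression plasmid on a pcDNA3-like backbone that encodes the cargo-carrying component of fifth-generation engineered virus-like particles (eVLPs) for adenine base editor delivery. In bacteria it is maintained at high copy through a ColE1/pUC-type origin and selected with ampicillin via the β-lactamase gene. The backbone also carries an f1 phage origin, remnants of a pBluescript-style lac/lacZα region, and a T7 promoter that serves as a sequencing primer site.

The roughly 6.6 kb synthetic insert is a single fusion of Moloney murine leukemia virus gag, bearing the C507V substitution, to the adenine base editor ABE8e. Expression is driven by the CMV immediate-early enhancer and promoter, followed by a rabbit β-globin intron, and is terminated by a rabbit β-globin polyadenylation signal. The automated annotation labels only the first part of gag, then picks out the E. coli TadA-derived deaminase domain and a Streptococcus pyogenes Cas9 whose N-terminal portion carries D10A, which is consistent with the deaminase–Cas9 architecture of a base editor. The region between the annotated gag segment and TadA is not annotated, so the remainder of gag and any linker elements are not resolved by the feature table. A FLAG tag is recorded in the catalogue fields but likewise does not appear among the features. Part of the plasmid derives from an earlier gag–3xNES–ABE8e construct.

Fusing the editor to gag directs it into budding retrovirus-like particles in producer cells, so that the editor is delivered as protein rather than as DNA. The C507V gag mutation arose from work on directed evolution of eVLPs for improved production and transduction efficiency. The other components needed to assemble particles are not described in this record.
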