Addgene plasmid #228467: v5 ABE-eVLP
Purpose: Expresses MMLVgag(C507V)–ABE8e for producing v5 ABE-eVLPs
Depositing lab: David Liu. Depositing organization: Broad Institute. Publication: Directed evolution of engineered virus-like particles with improved production and transduction efficiencies. Raguram A, An M, Chen PZ, Liu DR. Nat Biotechnol. 2024 Nov 13. doi: 10.1038/s41587-024-02467-x. PubMed 39537813.
Backbone
  Vector backbone: pCDNA3-like
  Total vector size (bp): 11365
  Vector type: Mammalian Expression
Growth in bacteria
  Bacterial resistance: Ampicillin, 100 μg/mL
  Growth temperature: 37°C
  Growth strain: DH5alpha
  Copy number: High Copy
Gene/Insert
  Gene/Insert name: MMLVgag(C507V)–ABE8e
  Species: Synthetic
  Insert size (bp): 6609
  Mutation: MMLVgag(C507V)
  Promoter: CMV
  Tag / fusion protein: FLAG
  Cloning method: Other
  Sequencing primers: 5′ T7 promoter
Resource information
  A portion of this plasmid was derived from a plasmid made by: pCMV-MMLVgag-3xNES-ABE8e (Plasmid #181751)
Terms and licenses: Academic/Nonprofit Terms; Industry Terms: Not Available to Industry
How to cite: v5 ABE-eVLP was a gift from David Liu (Addgene plasmid # 228467 ; http://n2t.net/addgene:228467 ; RRID:Addgene_228467)
